>Addgene plasmid #167419 | pMSR:MSMEG_5415:Dendra | depositor partial sequence | sequence record 325247 | partial
ATGCCCATCATCGAGCAGGTTGGAGCCCGCGAAATCCTCGATTCCCGGGGCAATCCGACGGTCGAGGTCG
AAGTCGCCCTGACCGACGGAACCTTCGCCCGGGCCGCGGTGCCCTCCGGCGCATCGACCGGCGAGCACGA
GGCGGTCGAGCTGCGCGACGGCGGTTCGCGCTACGGCGGCAAGGGCGTGGAAAAGGCCGTCGAGGCCGTC
CTCGACGAGATCGCCCCGCAGGTGATCGGCCTGTCCGCCGATGATCAGCGCCTGGTCGATCAGGCCCTGC
TGGACCTCGACGGCACGCCGGACAAGTCGCGTCTGGGCGCGAACGCCATTCTCGGTGTCTCGCTTGCCGT
CTCGAAGGCCGCCGCGGAGTCGGCCGGTCTGCCGCTGTTCCGCTACATCGGCGGACCCAACGCGCACATC
CTGCCGGTCCCGATGATGAACATCCTCAACGGCGGTGCGCATGCCGACACCGGCGTGGACGTCCAGGAGT
TCATGGTCGCCCCGATCGGTGCGCCGTCGTTCAAGGAGGCGCTGCGCTGGGGTGCGGAGGTGTACCACTC
GCTGAAGTCGGTGCTCAAGAACCAGGGCCTGGCCACCGGTCTGGGCGACGAGGGCGGTTTCGCCCCCGAC
GTGGCGGGCACCAAGGCCGCGCTTGACCTGATCTCGTCGGCCATCGAGGCCACCGGCCTCAAGCTGGGCA
GCGACGTCGCGCTGGCGCTCGACGTGGCCGCCACCGAGTTCTACACCGAGGGTTCGGGTTACGCGTTCGA
GAAGGAGACCCGCACGGCCGAGCAGATGGCCGAGTTCTACGCCGGTCTGCTCGACTCCTACCCGCTGGTG
TCGATCGAAGATCCGCTGTCCGAGGACGACTGGGACGGCTGGGTGTCGCTGACCGCCGCGATCGGTGACC
GCATCCAGCTGGTCGGCGACGACCTGTTCGTCACCAACCCCGAGCGCCTCGAGGACGGTATCCAGCGCGG
CGCGGCCAACGCGCTGCTGGTGAAGGTCAACCAGATCGGCACGCTCACCGAGACTCTGGACGCGGTGTCC
CTGGCGCACAACAGCGGCTACCGCACCATGATGAGCCACCGCAGCGGCGAGACCGAGGACACCACCATCG
CCGACCTTGCGGTCGCCGTGGGCAGCGGCCAGATCAAGACCGGTGCGCCTGCCCGCAGCGAGCGCGTCGC
CAAGTACAACCAGTTGCTCCGTATCGAGGAAACCCTCGGTGACGCTGCGCGTTACGCCGGCGACCTGGCG
TTCCCGCGGCTCGAAGCCAAG
