[The description below was written by a language model from this plasmid's Addgene catalogue record.]
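Description:
pMSR:MSMEG_5415:Dendra is a bacterial expression plasmid built on the pMSR:Dendra backbone, an integrating mycobacterial vector that targets the L5 attachment site, so that it inserts as a single copy into the mycobacterial chromosome rather than replicating episomally. The vector type field also notes that it supports T7-driven expression in E. coli. In E. coli it is maintained at high copy and selected with apramycin. The record does not give a feature table, so the origin of replication, the integrase cassette and the exact resistance gene are not specified here.

The insert is the Mycobacterium smegmatis open reading frame MSMEG_5415, derived from the reference M. smegmatis genome sequence and introduced by ligation-independent cloning. The depositor notes that the 5′ AseI junction was destroyed and the 3′ HindIII site retained. The function of the encoded protein is not stated. Expression is driven by the pmycTetO promoter, a mycobacterial promoter carrying tet operator sequences, which would normally allow tetracycline-responsive regulation where a Tet repressor is present. The gene is fused at its C terminus, through a glycine-alanine linker, to Dendra2 followed by a single FLAG epitope. Dendra2 is a green-to-red photoconvertible fluorescent protein, useful for live-cell localization and for tracking a marked protein population over time, while the FLAG tag permits immunodetection or affinity purification.

The stated purpose is a C-terminal fluorescent fusion. The plasmid belongs to a systematic mycobacterial resource collection intended to give researchers tagged versions of M. smegmatis genes for studying protein localization and expression.
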