Addgene plasmid #167419: pMSR:MSMEG_5415:Dendra
Purpose: C-term fluorescent fusion
Depositing lab: Keith Derbyshire & Joseph Wade. Depositing organization: Wadsworth Center, New York State Department of Health. Publication: A Mycobacterial Systems Resource for the Research Community. Judd JA, Canestrari J, Clark R, Joseph A, Lapierre P, Lasek-Nesselquist E, Mir M, Palumbo M, Smith C, Stone M, Upadhyay A, Wirth SE, Dedrick RM, Meier CG, Russell DA, Dills A, Dove E, Kester J, Wolf ID, Zhu J, Rubin ER, Fortune S, Hatfull GF, Gray TA, Wade JT, Derbyshire KM. mBio. 2021 Mar 2;12(2). pii: mBio.02401-20. doi: 10.1128/mBio.02401-20. PubMed 33653882.
Backbone
  Vector backbone: pMSR:Dendra
  Vector type: Bacterial Expression ; Integrating Mycobacterial Expression Vector attL5. T7 expression in E. coli
Growth in bacteria
  Bacterial resistance: Apramycin, 25 μg/mL
  Growth temperature: 37°C
  Growth strain: DH5alpha
  Copy number: High Copy
Gene/Insert
  Gene/Insert name: MSMEG_5415
  Species: M. smegmatis
  Promoter: pmycTetO
  Tag / fusion protein: Gly-Ala Linker/Dendra2/1x Flag Tag (C terminal on insert)
  Cloning method: Ligation Independent Cloning
  Sequencing primers: 5′ TGATAGAGTTTGTCCTCCCTATCAG; 3′ TCCATATGCACCTTGACACG
Resource information
  A portion of this plasmid was derived from a plasmid made by: CP000480.1
Terms and licenses: Academic/Nonprofit Terms; Industry Terms: Not Available to Industry
Depositor comments: 5' cloning site: AseI (destroyed), 3' cloning site: HindIII (not destroyed)
How to cite: pMSR:MSMEG_5415:Dendra was a gift from Keith Derbyshire & Joseph Wade (Addgene plasmid # 167419 ; http://n2t.net/addgene:167419 ; RRID:Addgene_167419)
